Addgene plasmid #147258: pAc5.1B-EGFP-DmNot2-mut1-dsRNAres_Q
Purpose: Insect Expression of DmNot2-mut1-dsRNAres
Depositing lab: Elisa Izaurralde. Depositing organization: Max Planck Institute for Developmental Biology.
Backbone
  Vector backbone: Unknown
  Vector type: Insect Expression
Growth in bacteria
  Bacterial resistance: Ampicillin, 100 μg/mL
  Growth temperature: 37°C
  Growth strain: DH5alpha
  Copy number: Low Copy
Gene/Insert
  Gene/Insert name: DmNot2-mut1-dsRNAres (alt names: regena (rga); CG2138, CG2161)
  Species: D. melanogaster (fly)
  Entrez Gene: Rga (a.k.a. Dmel_CG2161, CG2138, CG2161, Dmel\CG2161, NOT2, Not2, RGA, l(3)03834, not2)
  Cloning method: Unknown
Terms and licenses: Academic/Nonprofit Terms; Industry Terms: Not Available to Industry
Depositor comments: ORF extracted from NCBI NM_169080.1. Plasmids from this collection were made available to the research community and donated after the lab closed. Please note that the sequence provided by the depositing laboratory may be theoretical/predicted or based on Sanger sequencing results. There may be discrepancies between sequencing results obtained by Addgene and the depositor sequence. If an Addgene verified sequence is not available, please contact before placing your order to request that our lab fully sequence the plasmid.
How to cite: pAc5.1B-EGFP-DmNot2-mut1-dsRNAres_Q was a gift from Elisa Izaurralde (Addgene plasmid # 147258 ; http://n2t.net/addgene:147258 ; RRID:Addgene_147258)
