[The description below was written by a language model from this plasmid's Addgene catalogue record and pLannotate feature annotations shown in this document.]
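Description:
pAc5.1B-EGFP-DmNot2-mut1-dsRNAres_Q is a 7.8 kb insect expression plasmid for producing an EGFP-tagged mutant of Drosophila melanogaster Not2 (the regena/Rga gene product, CG2161). The catalogue lists the backbone as unknown, although the name and the annotated parts point to a pAc5.1-type vector. Expression is driven by the Drosophila actin 5C (Ac5) promoter, a strong constitutive promoter used in fly cell culture. It is followed by the EGFP coding sequence and then the Rga/Not2 open reading frame, an arrangement that indicates an N-terminal EGFP fusion. A V5 epitope tag sequence lies just downstream of the insert, but the record does not say whether it is in frame or cut off by a stop codon. An SV40 polyadenylation signal terminates the transcript, annotated on the opposite strand. The short large T antigen and tetracycline-resistance fragments appear to be backbone remnants rather than functional genes.

In bacteria, the plasmid is maintained through a ColE1/pUC-type origin and selected with ampicillin via β-lactamase expressed from its own promoter. The catalogue describes it as low copy even though the origin is annotated as a high-copy type. No marker for selection in insect cells is annotated.

The insert was derived from an NCBI reference transcript. "mut1" denotes a specific mutant version, but the record does not define the mutations. "dsRNAres" indicates a version made resistant to dsRNA, presumably through changes that let the transgene escape RNAi directed against endogenous Not2. Such a construct would suit complementation experiments in which the endogenous protein is depleted and the tagged mutant is tested for rescue, with EGFP allowing detection, though the stated purpose is simply insect expression. The depositor sequence may be theoretical rather than fully verified.
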