Features (pLannotate 1.2.2; 10 found; start..end, strand, type, name):
     56..2568    +  promoter       Ac5 promoter: Drosophila melanogaster actin 5C promoter
   2588..3304    +  CDS            EGFP: EGFP is a basic (constitutively fluorescent) green fluorescent protein published in 1996, derived from Aequorea victoria. It is reported to be a rapidly-maturing weak dimer with moderate acid sensitivity.
   3314..5068    +  CDS            Rga: RGA_DROME - Also known as Not2 From Drosophila melanogaster (Fruit fly).
   5094..5135    +  CDS            V5 tag: epitope tag from simian virus 5
   5235..5369    -  polyA_signal   SV40 poly(A) signal: SV40 polyadenylation signal
   5392..5476    -  CDS            large T antigen (fragment): large T antigen from SV40 (simian virus 40)
   5477..5947    +  CDS            TcR (fragment): tetracycline efflux protein; tet; confers resistance to tetracycline
   5991..6579    -  rep_origin     ori: high-copy-number ColE1/pMB1/pBR322/pUC origin of replication
   6750..7610    -  CDS            AmpR: β-lactamase; bla; confers resistance to ampicillin, carbenicillin, and related antibiotics
   7611..7715    -  promoter       AmpR promoter: bla
>Addgene plasmid #147258 | pAc5.1B-EGFP-DmNot2-mut1-dsRNAres_Q | depositor full sequence | sequence record 289705 | Full Sequence
CTTCAAGGAATTAATTCTATATTCTAAAAACACAAATGATACTTCTAAAAAAAATCATGAATGGCATCAA
CTCTGAATCAAATCTTTGCAGATGCACCTACTTCTCATTTCCACTGTCACATCATTTTTCCAGATCTCGC
TGCCTGTTATGTGGCCCACAAACCAAGACACGTTTTATGGCCATTAAAGCTGGCTGATCGTCGCCAAACA
CCAAATACATATCAATATGTACATTCGAGAAAGAAGCGATCAAAGAAGCGTCTTCGGGCGAGTAGGAGAA
TGCGGAGGAGAAGGAGAACGAGCTGATCTAGTATCTCTCCACAATCCAATGCCAACTGACCAACTGGCCA
TATTCGGAGCAATTTGAAGCCAATTTCCATCGCCTGGCGATCGCTCCATTCTTGGCTATATGTTTTTCAC
CGTTCCCGGGGCCATTTTCAAAGACTCGTCGGTAAGATAAGATTGTGTCACTCGCTGTCTCTCTTCATTT
GTCGAAGAATGCTGAGGAATTTCGCGATGACGTCGGCGAGTATTTTGAAGAATGAGAATAATTTGTATTT
ATACGAAAATCAGTTAGTGGAATTTTCTACAAAAACATGTTATCTATAGATAATTTTGTTGCAAAATATG
TTGACTATGACAAAGATTGTATGTATATACCTTTAATGTATTCTCATTTTCTTATGTATTTATAATGGCA
ATGATGATACTGATGATATTTTAAGATGATGCCAGACCACAGGCTGATTTCTGCGTCTTTTGCCGAACGC
AGTGCATGTGCGGTTGTTGTTTTTTGGAATAGTTTCAATTTTCGGACTGTCCGCTTTGATTTCAGTTTCT
TGGCTTATTCAAAAAGCAAAGTAAAGCCAAAAAAGCGAGATGGCAATACCAAATGCGGCAAAACGGTAGT
GGAAGGAAAGGGGTGCGGGGCAGCGGAAGGAAGGGTGGGGCGGGGCGTGGCGGGGTCTGTGGCTGGGCGC
GACGTCACCGACGTTGGAGCCACTCCTTTGACCATGTGTGCGTGTGTGTATTATTCGTGTCTCGCCACTC
GCCGGTTGTTTTTTTCTTTTTATCTCGCTCTCTCTAGCGCCATCTCGTACGCATGCTCAACGCACCGCAT
GTTGCCGTGTCCTTTATGCGTCATTTTGGCTCGAAATAGGCAATTATTTAAACAAAGATTAGTCAACGAA
AACGCTAAAATAAATAAGTCTACAATATGGTTACTTATTGCCATGTGTGTGCAGCCAACGATAGCAACAA
AAGCAACAACACAGTGGCTTTCCCTCTTTCACTTTTTGTTTGCAAGCGCGTGCGAGCAAGACGGCACGAC
CGGCAAACGCAATTACGCTGACAAAGAGCAGACGAAGTTTTGGCCGAAAAACATCAAGGCGCCTGATACG
AATGCATTTGCAATAACAATTGCGATATTTAATATTGTTTATGAAGCTGTTTGACTTCAAAACACACAAA
AAAAAAAATAAAACAAATTATTTGAAAGAGAATTAGGAATCGGACAGCTTATCGTTACGGGCTAACAGCA
CACCGAGACGAAATAGCTTACCTGACGTCACAGCCTCTGGAAGAACTGCCGCCAAGCAGAGAGAGAGAGA
AAAAGAGGGAGAGCAGCTTAGACCGCATGTGCTTGTGTGTGAGGCGTCTCTCTCTTCGTCTCCTGTTTGC
GCAAACGCATAGACTGCACTGAGAAAATCGATTACCTATTTTTTATGAATGAATATTTGCACTATTACTA
TTCAAAACTATTAAGATAGCAATCACATTCAATAGCCAAATACTATACCACCTGAGCGATGCAACGAAAT
GATCAATTTGAGCAAAAATGCTGCATATTTAGGACGGCATCATTATAGAAATGCTTCTTGCTGTGTACTT
TTCTCTCGTCTGGCAGCTGTTTCGCCGTTATTGTTAAAACCGGCTTAAGTTAGGTGTGTTTTCTACGACT
AGTGATGCCCCTACTAGAAGATGTGTGTTGCACAAATGTCCCTGAATAACCAATTTGAAGTGCAGATAGC
AGTAAACGTAAGCTAATATGAATATTATTTAACTGTAATGTTTTAATATCGCTGGACATTACTAATAAAC
CCACTATAAACACATGTACATATGTATGTTTTGGCATACAATGAGTAGTTGGGGAAAAAATGTGTAAAAG
CACCGTGACCATCACAGCATAAAGATAACCAGCTGAAGTATCGAATATGAGTAACCCCCAAATTGAATCA
CATGCCGCAACTGATAGGACCCATGGAAGTACACTCTTCATGGCGATATACAAGACACACACAAGCACGA
ACACCCAGTTGCGGAGGAAATTCTCCGTAAATGAAAACCCAATCGGCGAACAATTCATACCCATATATGG
TAAAAGTTTTGAACGCGACTTGAGAGCGGAGAGCATTGCGGCTGATAAGGTTTTAGCGCTAAGCGGGCTT
TATAAAACGGGCTGCGGGACCAGTTTTCATATCACTACCGTTTGAGTTCTTGTGCTGTGTGGATACTCCT
CCCGACACAAAGCCGCTCCATCAGCCAGCAGTCGTCTAATCCAGAGACCCCGGATCGGGGTACCAACATG
GTGAGCAAGGGCGAGGAGCTGTTCACCGGGGTGGTGCCCATCCTGGTCGAGCTGGACGGCGACGTAAACG
GCCACAAGTTCAGCGTGTCCGGCGAGGGCGAGGGCGATGCCACCTACGGCAAGCTGACCCTGAAGTTCAT
CTGCACCACCGGCAAGCTGCCCGTGCCCTGGCCCACCCTCGTGACCACCCTGACCTACGGCGTGCAGTGC
TTCAGCCGCTACCCCGACCACATGAAGCAGCACGACTTCTTCAAGTCCGCCATGCCCGAAGGCTACGTCC
AGGAGCGCACCATCTTCTTCAAGGACGACGGCAACTACAAGACCCGCGCCGAGGTGAAGTTCGAGGGCGA
CACCCTGGTGAACCGCATCGAGCTGAAGGGCATCGACTTCAAGGAGGACGGCAACATCCTGGGGCACAAG
CTGGAGTACAACTACAACAGCCACAACGTCTATATCATGGCCGACAAGCAGAAGAACGGCATCAAGGTGA
ACTTCAAGATCCGCCACAACATCGAGGACGGCAGCGTGCAGCTCGCCGACCACTACCAGCAGAACACCCC
CATCGGCGACGGCCCCGTGCTGCTGCCCGACAACCACTACCTGAGCACCCAGTCCGCCCTGAGCAAAGAC
CCCAACGAGAAGCGCGATCACATGGTCCTGCTGGAGTTCGTGACCGCCGCCGGGATCACTCTCGGCATGG
ACGAGCTGTACAAGCCAAGCTTGATGGCGAATTTAAATTTTCAACAACCCCCGAGAAGTATAGCGAACGC
GGCGTTAGCTGGCCGGACAACAGGCGGATTCGGTGGTAGCTCCCTGGCTGGCCATGTGACGCCCACGTCG
GGCATGTTTCAAACCGACTTCGCCAACTCCTATCCAGGAACGGCGAACTACGGACAGGCGCCGCAGCAGC
AGCAACAACAGCAGCAGCAGCCCCAACTGTCGCCGAACCGGAATGCCCAGCTGTCGGTCGGCGGACCCGC
CATCTCGAGCGGCAACCGCAACGCCAACCTCTTCGGCCAGCGTCAGTTTGTGGAGCGGCGAGCCATGCAA
GGATTGGGCAGTGGCCCCATGTCGAACATGGGCAACTTCATGCAGACGGGTCGCGGCGGCTACGGAACGG
GCGGAGGCGGTGGCGGTCCTTTGAATAACTTCCACGTGTTCGGCGGCGGCGGTGGTAGCGACACCTCCAC
GCCTGCCCTGCTCGATCCCACGGAGTTCCCCTCCTTGACCAACGCTCGTGGACAAAATGATCAAACGTTG
CCGCAGTCCAACCCCTTGCAACCCCCCGGATCCAAGCCGTACGGAAACTTTTTCACGTCATTCGGAATGG
TCAAACAGCCCACCAGTGAACAGAGCGAATTTACCATGTCAAATGAAGATTTTCCAGCCCTTCCCGGAAC
GCAGAATTCCGATGGAACGACCAATGCCGTCGGTTCCGTGGCTGGCACGGGCGGAAGCGGCGGAGCTAGC
ACGGAAAATCATCTGGATGGAACCGAGAAACCCATGAACTCCATCGTCGTGTCCGGCAGTGCCTCCGGAT
CCTCCGGAAGCAATGTGGGAGTCGTCGGAGGAAACGGACTGGGAGCTGTCGGATCGGGAATTGGTGGACT
GGCGGTCGGAGGAGGAGGCGGCGCGGGATCCAGTGGCGGAGGCGGCGTGGGAGGAAACGCGGCTTCCGGA
GTCGTGGGAGGTAGCCACGTTGGCTTGGTCGGATCGAATTCCGGAATCGGAGGAGTGAATTCCGTTCCGA
ATTCCAACGCTATGATGGGAGTTGGAGGAGGATTGGGTTCGGGCTCCGGATCCTCAGGTTCCGGCGCCGG
AGGAGAACACTTGAATGACAACAGCTCCAATGACAAGCTCGTTAAATCCGGAGTCCAGACATCCCCGGAC
GGTAAAGTGACGAATATTCCGGCCACGATGGTCAATAATCAATTTGGAATGGTCGGATTGTTGACCTTTA
TCCGCGCGGCGGAGACCGACCCGAACTTGGTCACCTTGAGCTTGGGTACGGATCTCACGGGTTTAGGCCT
GAACCTGAACTCGCAGGAGAGCTTGCATACAACCTTCGCTGGCCCCTTCGTAGCACAGCCCTGCAGAGCA
CAAGACGTTGAGTTCAACGTGCCACCCGAATATCTGATTAACTTTGCGATAAGAGACAAACTAACAGCGC
CGGTACTGAAAAAGCTGCAAGAAGACCTGCTCGCTTTCCTTTTTGCCACGAACATCGGCGATATGATGCA
ATTGATGGCAGCTGCTGAATTGCATAGTCGCGAGTGGCGATACCACGTGGAGGAGAAAATATGGATAACT
CGAATTCCTGGCATTGATCAATATGAAAAAAATGGTACAAAAGAGCGCGGCACCTTCTACTACGCTGATG
CGCAAAGTTGGAAACGTTTGTCCAAGGTTTTCCAAATAGATCCCGAGAAATTAGATAAATGTCCCAATAT
AAGTGCGTTTATGAATGGACAGTCTGTATAATCTAGAGGGCCCGCGGTTCGAAGGTAAGCCTATCCCTAA
CCCTCTCCTCGGTCTCGATTCTACGCGTACCGGTCATCATCACCATCACCATTGAGTTTAAACCCGCTGA
TCAGCCTCGACTGTGCCTTCTAAGGCCTGAGCTCGCTGATCAGCCTCGATCGAGGATCCAGACATGATAA
GATACATTGATGAGTTTGGACAAACCACAACTAGAATGCAGTGAAAAAAATGCTTTATTTGTGAAATTTG
TGATGCTATTGCTTTATTTGTAACCATTATAAGCTGCAATAAACAAGTTAACAACAACAATTGCATTCAT
TTTATGTTTCAGGTTCAGGGGGAGGTGTGGGAGGTTTTTTAAAGCAAGTAAAACCTCTACAAATGTGGTA
TGGCTGATTATGATCAGTCGACCGATGCCCTTGAGAGCCTTCAACCCAGTCAGCTCCTTCCGGTGGGCGC
GGGGCATGACTATCGTCGCCGCACTTATGACTGTCTTCTTTATCATGCAACTCGTAGGACAGGTGCCGGC
AGCGCTCTGGGTCATTTTCGGCGAGGACCGCTTTCGCTGGAGCGCGACGATGATCGGCCTGTCGCTTGCG
GTATTCGGAATCTTGCACGCCCTCGCTCAAGCCTTCGTCACTGGTCCCGCCACCAAACGTTTCGGCGAGA
AGCAGGCCATTATCGCCGGCATGGCGGCCGACGCGCTGGGCTACGTCTTGCTGGCGTTCGCGACGCGAGG
CTGGATGGCCTTCCCCATTATGATTCTTCTCGCTTCCGGCGGCATCGGGATGCCCGCGTTGCAGGCCATG
CTGTCCAGGCAGGTAGATGACGACCATCAGGGACAGCTTCAAGGATCGCTCGCGGCTCTTACCAGCCAGC
AAAAGGCCAGGAACCGTAAAAAGGCCGCGTTGCTGGCGTTTTTCCATAGGCTCCGCCCCCCTGACGAGCA
TCACAAAAATCGACGCTCAAGTCAGAGGTGGCGAAACCCGACAGGACTATAAAGATACCAGGCGTTTCCC
CCTGGAAGCTCCCTCGTGCGCTCTCCTGTTCCGACCCTGCCGCTTACCGGATACCTGTCCGCCTTTCTCC
CTTCGGGAAGCGTGGCGCTTTCTCAATGCTCACGCTGTAGGTATCTCAGTTCGGTGTAGGTCGTTCGCTC
CAAGCTGGGCTGTGTGCACGAACCCCCCGTTCAGCCCGACCGCTGCGCCTTATCCGGTAACTATCGTCTT
GAGTCCAACCCGGTAAGACACGACTTATCGCCACTGGCAGCAGCCACTGGTAACAGGATTAGCAGAGCGA
GGTATGTAGGCGGTGCTACAGAGTTCTTGAAGTGGTGGCCTAACTACGGCTACACTAGAAGGACAGTATT
TGGTATCTGCGCTCTGCTGAAGCCAGTTACCTTCGGAAAAAGAGTTGGTAGCTCTTGATCCGGCAAACAA
ACCACCGCTGGTAGCGGTGGTTTTTTTGTTTGCAAGCAGCAGATTACGCGCAGAAAAAAAGGATCTCAAG
AAGATCCTTTGATCTTTTCTACGGGGTCTGACGCTCAGTGGAACGAAAACTCACGTTAAGGGATTTTGGT
CATGAGATTATCAAAAAGGATCTTCACCTAGATCCTTTTAAATTAAAAATGAAGTTTTAAATCAATCTAA
AGTATATATGAGTAAACTTGGTCTGACAGTTACCAATGCTTAATCAGTGAGGCACCTATCTCAGCGATCT
GTCTATTTCGTTCATCCATAGTTGCCTGACTCCCCGTCGTGTAGATAACTACGATACGGGAGGGCTTACC
ATCTGGCCCCAGTGCTGCAATGATACCGCGAGACCCACGCTCACCGGCTCCAGATTTATCAGCAATAAAC
CAGCCAGCCGGAAGGGCCGAGCGCAGAAGTGGTCCTGCAACTTTATCCGCCTCCATCCAGTCTATTAATT
GTTGCCGGGAAGCTAGAGTAAGTAGTTCGCCAGTTAATAGTTTGCGCAACGTTGTTGCCATTGCTGCAGG
CATCGTGGTGTCACGCTCGTCGTTTGGTATGGCTTCATTCAGCTCCGGTTCCCAACGATCAAGGCGAGTT
ACATGATCCCCCATGTTGTGCAAAAAAGCGGTTAGCTCCTTCGGTCCTCCGATCGTTGTCAGAAGTAAGT
TGGCCGCAGTGTTATCACTCATGGTTATGGCAGCACTGCATAATTCTCTTACTGTCATGCCATCCGTAAG
ATGCTTTTCTGTGACTGGTGAGTACTCAACCAAGTCATTCTGAGAATAGTGTATGCGGCGACCGAGTTGC
TCTTGCCCGGCGTCAACACGGGATAATACCGCGCCACATAGCAGAACTTTAAAAGTGCTCATCATTGGAA
AACGTTCTTCGGGGCGAAAACTCTCAAGGATCTTACCGCTGTTGAGATCCAGTTCGATGTAACCCACTCG
TGCACCCAACTGATCTTCAGCATCTTTTACTTTCACCAGCGTTTCTGGGTGAGCAAAAACAGGAAGGCAA
AATGCCGCAAAAAAGGGAATAAGGGCGACACGGAAATGTTGAATACTCATACTCTTCCTTTTTCAATATT
ATTGAAGCATTTATCAGGGTTATTGTCTCATGAGCGGATACATATTTGAATGTATTTAGAAAAATAAACA
AATAGGGGTTCCGCGCACATTTCCCCGAAAAGTGCCACCTGACGTCTAAGAAACCATTATTATCATGACA
TTAACCTATAAAAATAGGCGTATCACGAGGCCCTTTCGT
